LOCUS       Exported 5623 bp ds-DNA circular SYN 13-MAY-2021
DEFINITION  Yeast Expression plasmid for SARS-CoV-2 nsp6.
ACCESSION   .
VERSION     .
KEYWORDS    pGBW-m4046474
SOURCE      synthetic DNA construct
  ORGANISM  synthetic DNA construct
REFERENCE   1 (bases 1 to 5623)
  TITLE     SARS-CoV-2 protein Yeast expression constructs, tagged, for protein
            expression and/or purification
REFERENCE   2 (bases 1 to 5623)
  AUTHORS   .
  TITLE     Direct Submission
  JOURNAL   Exported May 13, 2021 from SnapGene Server 1.1.58
            http://www.snapgene.com
FEATURES             Location/Qualifiers
     source          1..5623
                     /organism="synthetic DNA construct"
                     /mol_type="other DNA"
     gap             385..395
                     /estimated_length=11
     CDS             1298..1315
                     /codon_start=1
                     /product="thrombin recognition and cleavage site"
                     /label=thrombin site
                     /translation="LVPRGS"
     CDS             1316..1333
                     /codon_start=1
                     /product="6xHis affinity tag"
                     /label=6xHis
                     /translation="HHHHHH"
     primer_bind     complement(1378..1396)
                     /label=CYC1
                     /note="CYC1 transcription termination signal, reverse
                     primer"
     CDS             1747..2550
                     /codon_start=1
                     /gene="S. cerevisiae URA3"
                     /product="orotidine-5'-phosphate decarboxylase, required
                     for uracil biosynthesis"
                     /label=URA3
                     /note="yeast auxotrophic marker, counterselectable with
                     5-fluoroorotic acid (5-FOA)"
                     /translation="MSKATYKERAATHPSPVAAKLFNIMHEKQTNLCASLDVRTTKELL
                     ELVEALGPKICLLKTHVDILTDFSMEGTVKPLKALSAKYNFLLFEDRKFADIGNTVKLQ
                     YSAGVYRIAEWADITNAHGVVGPGIVSGLKQAAEEVTKEPRGLLMLAELSCKGSLSTGE
                     YTKGTVDIAKSDKDFVIGFIAQRDMGGRDEGYDWLIMTPGVGLDDKGDALGQQYRTVDD
                     VVSTGSDIIIVGRGLFAKGRDAKVEGERYRKAGWEAYLRRCGQQN"
     rep_origin      2633..3510
                     /label=2u ori
                     /note="yeast 2u plasmid origin of replication"
     terminator      3693..3722
                     /label=T3Te terminator
                     /note="phage T3 early transcription terminator"
     rep_origin      3744..4331
                     /direction=RIGHT
                     /label=ori
                     /note="high-copy-number ColE1/pMB1/pBR322/pUC origin of
                     replication"
     terminator      4343..4370
                     /label=T7Te terminator
                     /note="phage T7 early transcription terminator"
     CDS             complement(4394..4585)
                     /codon_start=1
                     /gene="rop"
                     /product="Rop protein, which maintains plasmids at low copy
                     number"
                     /label=rop
                     /translation="MTKQEKTALNMARFIRSQTLTLLEKLNELDADEQADICESLHDHA
                     DELYRSCLARFGDDGENL"
     CDS             complement(4586..5446)
                     /codon_start=1
                     /gene="bla"
                     /product="beta-lactamase"
                     /label=AmpR
                     /note="confers resistance to ampicillin, carbenicillin, and
                     related antibiotics"
                     /translation="MSIQHFRVALIPFFAAFCLPVFAHPETLVKVKDAEDQLGARVGYI
                     ELDLNSGKILESLRPEERFPMMSTFKVLLCGAVLSRIDAGQEQLGRRIHYSQNDLVEYS
                     PVTEKHLTDGMTVRELCSAAITMSDNTAANLLLATIGGPKELTAFLHNMGDHVTRLDRW
                     EPELNEAIPNDERDTTMPVAMATTLRKLLTGELLTLASRQQLIDWMEADKVAGSLLRSA
                     LPAGWFIADKSGAGERGSRGIIAALGPDGKPSRIVVIYTTGSQATMDERNRQIAEIGAS
                     LIKHW"
     primer_bind     5209..5228
                     /label=Amp-R
                     /note="Ampicillin resistance gene, reverse primer"
     promoter        complement(5447..5549)
                     /label=cat promoter
                     /note="promoter of the E. coli cat gene encoding
                     chloramphenicol acetyltransferase"
     terminator      5550..5581
                     /label=tonB terminator
                     /note="bidirectional E. coli tonB-P14 transcription
                     terminator"
ORIGIN
        1 gcggccgccc cacacaccat agcttcaaaa tgtttctact ccttttttac tcttccagat
       61 tttctcggac tccgcgcatc gccgtaccac ttcaaaacac ccaagcacag catactaaat
      121 ttcccctctt tcttcctcta gggtgtcgtt aattacccgt actaaaggtt tggaaaagaa
      181 aaaagagacc gcctcgtttc tttttcttcg tcgaaaaagg caataaaaat ttttatcacg
      241 tttctttttc ttgaaaattt ttttttttga tttttttctc tttcgatgac ctcccattga
      301 tatttaagtt aataaacggt cttcaatttc tcaagtttca gtttcatttt tcttgttcta
      361 ttacaacttt ttttacttct tgctnnnnnn nnnnnaagca tagcaatcta atctaagttt
      421 taattacaaa atggcagtga aaagaacaat caagggtaca caccactggt tgttactcac
      481 aattttgact tcacttttag ttttagtcca gagtactcaa tggtctttgt tctttttttt
      541 gtatgaaaat gcctttttac cttttgctat gggtattatt gctatgtctg cttttgcaat
      601 gatgtttgtc aaacataagc atgcatttct ctgtttgttt ttgttacctt ctcttgccac
      661 tgtagcttat tttaatatgg tctatatgcc tgctagttgg gtgatgcgta ttatgacatg
      721 gttggatatg gttgatacta gtttgtctgg ttttaagcta aaagactgtg ttatgtatgc
      781 atcagctgta gtgttactaa tccttatgac agcaagaact gtgtatgatg atggtgctag
      841 gagagtgtgg acacttatga atgtcttgac actcgtttat aaagtttatt atggtaatgc
      901 tttagatcaa gccatttcca tgtgggctct tataatctct gttacttcta actactcagg
      961 tgtagttaca actgtcatgt ttttggccag aggtattgtt tttatgtgtg ttgagtattg
     1021 ccctattttc ttcataactg gtaatacact tcagtgtata atgctagttt attgtttctt
     1081 aggctatttt tgtacttgtt actttggcct cttttgttta ctcaaccgct actttagact
     1141 gactcttggt gtttatgatt acttagtttc tacacaggag tttagatata tgaattcaca
     1201 gggactactc ccacccaaga atagcataga tgccttcaaa ctcaacatta aattgttggg
     1261 tgttggtggc aaaccttgta tcaaagtagc cactgtactc gtgccgagag gttctcacca
     1321 tcatcaccat cattaaacag gccccttttc ctttgtcgat atcatgtaat tagttatgtc
     1381 acgcttacat tcacgccctc ctcccacatc cgctctaacc gaaaaggaag gagttagaca
     1441 acctgaagtc taggtcccta tttatttttt ttaatagtta tgttagtatt aagaacgtta
     1501 tttatatttc aaatttttct tttttttctg tacaaagcgg ccgccgaacc actagtgcac
     1561 tgcagtacac ggtttccttg aaattttttt gattcggtaa tctccgaaca gaaggaagaa
     1621 cgaaggaagg agcacagact tagattggta tatatacgca tatgtagtgt tgaagaaaca
     1681 tgaaattgcc cagtattctt aacccaactg cacagaacaa aaacgtgcag gaaacgaaga
     1741 taaatcatgt cgaaagctac atataaggaa cgtgctgcta ctcatcctag tcctgttgct
     1801 gccaagctat ttaatatcat gcacgaaaag caaacaaact tgtgtgcttc attggatgtt
     1861 cgtaccacca aggaattact ggagttagtt gaagcattag gtcccaaaat ttgtttacta
     1921 aaaacacatg tggatatctt gactgatttt tccatggagg gcacagttaa gccgctaaag
     1981 gcattatccg ccaagtacaa ttttttactc ttcgaggaca gaaaatttgc tgacattggt
     2041 aatacagtca aattgcagta ctctgcgggt gtatacagaa tagcagaatg ggcagacatt
     2101 acgaatgcac acggtgtggt gggcccaggt attgttagcg gtttgaagca ggcggcagaa
     2161 gaagtaacaa aggaacctag aggccttttg atgttagcag aattgtcatg caagggctcc
     2221 ctatctactg gagaatatac taagggtact gttgacattg cgaagagcga caaagatttt
     2281 gttatcggct ttattgctca aagagacatg ggtggaagag atgaaggtta cgattggttg
     2341 attatgacac ccggtgtggg tttagatgac aagggagatg cattgggtca acagtataga
     2401 accgtggatg atgtggtttc tacaggatct gacattatta ttgttggaag aggactattt
     2461 gcaaagggaa gggatgctaa ggtagagggt gaacgttaca gaaaagcagg ctgggaagca
     2521 tatttgagaa gatgcggcca gcaaaactaa aaaactgtat tataagtaaa tgcatgtata
     2581 ctaaactcac aaattagagc ttcaatttaa ttatatcagt tattacccga gtaacgaagc
     2641 atctgtgctt cattttgtag aacaaaaatg caacgcgaga gcgctaattt ttcaaacaaa
     2701 gaatctgagc tgcattttta cagaacagaa atgcaacgcg aaagcgctat tttaccaacg
     2761 aagaatctgt gcttcatttt tgtaaaacaa aaatgcaacg cgagagcgct aatttttcaa
     2821 acaaagaatc tgagctgcat ttttacagaa cagaaatgca acgcgagagc gctattttac
     2881 caacaaagaa tctatacttc ttttttgttc tacaaaaatg catcccgaga gcgctatttt
     2941 tctaacaaag catcttagat tacttttttt ctcctttgtg cgctctataa tgcagtctct
     3001 tgataacttt ttgcactgta ggtccgttaa ggttagaaga aggctacttt ggtgtctatt
     3061 ttctcttcca taaaaaaagc ctgactccac ttcccgcgtt tactgattac tagcgaagct
     3121 gcgggtgcat tttttcaaga taaaggcatc cccgattata ttctataccg atgtggattg
     3181 cgcatacttt gtgaacagaa agtgatagcg ttgatgattc ttcattggtc agaaaattat
     3241 gaacggtttc ttctattttg tctctatata ctacgtatag gaaatgttta cattttcgta
     3301 ttgttttcga ttcactctat gaatagttct tactacaatt tttttgtcta aagagtaata
     3361 ctagagataa acataaaaaa tgtagaggtc gagtttagat gcaagttcaa ggagcgaaag
     3421 gtggatgggt aggttatata gggatatagc acagagatat atagcaaaga gatacttttg
     3481 agcaatgttt gtggaagcgg tattcgcaat attttagtag ctcgttacag tccggtgcgt
     3541 ttttggtttt ttgaaagtgc gtcatcagag cgcttttggt tttcaaaagc gctctgaagt
     3601 tcctatactn nnnagctaga gaataggaac ttcccgagcg gccgcgtgtt acaagcttga
     3661 ctccagcgta actggactgc aatcaactca ctggctcacc ttcacgggtg ggcctttctt
     3721 cggtagaaaa tcaaaggatc ttcttgagat cctttttttc tgcgcgtaat ctgctgcttg
     3781 caaacaaaaa aaccaccgct accagcggtg gtttgtttgc cggatcaaga gctaccaact
     3841 ctttttccga ggtaactggc ttcagcagag cgcagatacc aaatactgtt cttctagtgt
     3901 agccgtagtt aggccaccac ttcaagaact ctgtagcacc gcctacatac ctcgctctgc
     3961 taatcctgtt accagtggct gctgccagtg gcgataagtc gtgtcttacc gggttggact
     4021 caagacgata gttaccggat aaggcgcagc ggtcgggctg aacggggggt tcgtgcacac
     4081 agcccagctt ggagcgaacg acctacaccg aactgagata cctacagcgt gagctatgag
     4141 aaagcgccac gcttcccgaa gggagaaagg cggacaggta tccggtaagc ggcagggtcg
     4201 gaacaggaga gcgcacgagg gagcttccag gggtaaacgc ctggtatctt tatagtcctg
     4261 tcgggtttcg ccacctctga cttgagcatc gatttttgtg atgctcgtca ggggggcgga
     4321 gcctatggaa aaacgccagc aacgcagaaa ggcccacccg aaggtgagcc aggtgattac
     4381 atttgggccc tcatcagagg ttttcaccgt catcaccgaa acgcgcgagg cagctgcggt
     4441 aaagctcatc agcgtggtcg tgaagcgatt cacagatgtc tgcctgttca tccgcgtcca
     4501 gctcgttgag tttctccaga agcgttaatg tctggcttct gataaagcgg gccatgttaa
     4561 gggcggtttt ttcctgtttg gtcacttacc aatgcttaat cagtgaggca cctatctcag
     4621 cgatctgtct atttcgttca tccatagttg cctgactccc cgtcgtgtag ataactacga
     4681 tgcgggaggg cttaccatct ggccccagtg ctgcaatgat accgcgagac ccacgctcac
     4741 cggctccaga tttatcagca ataaaccagc cagccgggag ggccgagcgc agaagtgatc
     4801 ctgcaacttt atccgcctcc atccagtcta ttaattgttg ccgggaagct agagtaagta
     4861 gttcgccagt taatagtttg cgcaacgttg ttgccattgc tacaggcatc gtggtgtcac
     4921 gctcgtcgtt tggtatggct tcattcagct ccggttccca acgatcaagg cgagttacat
     4981 gatcccccat gttgtgcaaa aaagcggtta gctccttcgg tcctccgatc gttgccagaa
     5041 gtaagttggc cgcagtgtta tcactcatgg ttatggcagc actgcataat tctcttactg
     5101 tcatgccatc cgtgagatgc ttttctgtga ctggtgagta ctcaaccaag tcattctgag
     5161 aatagtgtat gcggcgaccg agttgctctt gcccggcgtc aatacgggat aataccgcgc
     5221 cacatagcag aactttaaaa gtgctcatca ttggaaaacg ttcttcgggg cgtaaactct
     5281 caaggatctt accgctgttg agatccagtt cgatgtaacc cactcgtgca cccaactgat
     5341 cttcagcatc ttttactttc accagcgttt ctgggtgagc aaaaacagga aggcaaaatg
     5401 ccgcaaaaaa gggaataagg gcgacacgga aatgttgaat actcatttta gcttccttag
     5461 ctcctgaaaa tctcgataac tcaaaaaata cgcccggtag tgatcttatt tcattatggt
     5521 gaaagttgga acctcttacg tgccgatcaa gtcaaaagcc tccggtcgga ggcttttgac
     5581 tttctgctat ggaggtcagg tatgatttaa atggtcagtt aga
//
