>Addgene plasmid #149111 | pGBW-m4046474 | depositor full sequence | sequence record 291564 | Full Sequence
GCGGCCGCCCCACACACCATAGCTTCAAAATGTTTCTACTCCTTTTTTACTCTTCCAGATTTTCTCGGAC
TCCGCGCATCGCCGTACCACTTCAAAACACCCAAGCACAGCATACTAAATTTCCCCTCTTTCTTCCTCTA
GGGTGTCGTTAATTACCCGTACTAAAGGTTTGGAAAAGAAAAAAGAGACCGCCTCGTTTCTTTTTCTTCG
TCGAAAAAGGCAATAAAAATTTTTATCACGTTTCTTTTTCTTGAAAATTTTTTTTTTTGATTTTTTTCTC
TTTCGATGACCTCCCATTGATATTTAAGTTAATAAACGGTCTTCAATTTCTCAAGTTTCAGTTTCATTTT
TCTTGTTCTATTACAACTTTTTTTACTTCTTGCTCATTAGAAAGAAAGCATAGCAATCTAATCTAAGTTT
TAATTACAAAATGGCAGTGAAAAGAACAATCAAGGGTACACACCACTGGTTGTTACTCACAATTTTGACT
TCACTTTTAGTTTTAGTCCAGAGTACTCAATGGTCTTTGTTCTTTTTTTTGTATGAAAATGCCTTTTTAC
CTTTTGCTATGGGTATTATTGCTATGTCTGCTTTTGCAATGATGTTTGTCAAACATAAGCATGCATTTCT
CTGTTTGTTTTTGTTACCTTCTCTTGCCACTGTAGCTTATTTTAATATGGTCTATATGCCTGCTAGTTGG
GTGATGCGTATTATGACATGGTTGGATATGGTTGATACTAGTTTGTCTGGTTTTAAGCTAAAAGACTGTG
TTATGTATGCATCAGCTGTAGTGTTACTAATCCTTATGACAGCAAGAACTGTGTATGATGATGGTGCTAG
GAGAGTGTGGACACTTATGAATGTCTTGACACTCGTTTATAAAGTTTATTATGGTAATGCTTTAGATCAA
GCCATTTCCATGTGGGCTCTTATAATCTCTGTTACTTCTAACTACTCAGGTGTAGTTACAACTGTCATGT
TTTTGGCCAGAGGTATTGTTTTTATGTGTGTTGAGTATTGCCCTATTTTCTTCATAACTGGTAATACACT
TCAGTGTATAATGCTAGTTTATTGTTTCTTAGGCTATTTTTGTACTTGTTACTTTGGCCTCTTTTGTTTA
CTCAACCGCTACTTTAGACTGACTCTTGGTGTTTATGATTACTTAGTTTCTACACAGGAGTTTAGATATA
TGAATTCACAGGGACTACTCCCACCCAAGAATAGCATAGATGCCTTCAAACTCAACATTAAATTGTTGGG
TGTTGGTGGCAAACCTTGTATCAAAGTAGCCACTGTACTCGTGCCGAGAGGTTCTCACCATCATCACCAT
CATTAAACAGGCCCCTTTTCCTTTGTCGATATCATGTAATTAGTTATGTCACGCTTACATTCACGCCCTC
CTCCCACATCCGCTCTAACCGAAAAGGAAGGAGTTAGACAACCTGAAGTCTAGGTCCCTATTTATTTTTT
TTAATAGTTATGTTAGTATTAAGAACGTTATTTATATTTCAAATTTTTCTTTTTTTTCTGTACAAAGCGG
CCGCCGAACCACTAGTGCACTGCAGTACACGGTTTCCTTGAAATTTTTTTGATTCGGTAATCTCCGAACA
GAAGGAAGAACGAAGGAAGGAGCACAGACTTAGATTGGTATATATACGCATATGTAGTGTTGAAGAAACA
TGAAATTGCCCAGTATTCTTAACCCAACTGCACAGAACAAAAACGTGCAGGAAACGAAGATAAATCATGT
CGAAAGCTACATATAAGGAACGTGCTGCTACTCATCCTAGTCCTGTTGCTGCCAAGCTATTTAATATCAT
GCACGAAAAGCAAACAAACTTGTGTGCTTCATTGGATGTTCGTACCACCAAGGAATTACTGGAGTTAGTT
GAAGCATTAGGTCCCAAAATTTGTTTACTAAAAACACATGTGGATATCTTGACTGATTTTTCCATGGAGG
GCACAGTTAAGCCGCTAAAGGCATTATCCGCCAAGTACAATTTTTTACTCTTCGAGGACAGAAAATTTGC
TGACATTGGTAATACAGTCAAATTGCAGTACTCTGCGGGTGTATACAGAATAGCAGAATGGGCAGACATT
ACGAATGCACACGGTGTGGTGGGCCCAGGTATTGTTAGCGGTTTGAAGCAGGCGGCAGAAGAAGTAACAA
AGGAACCTAGAGGCCTTTTGATGTTAGCAGAATTGTCATGCAAGGGCTCCCTATCTACTGGAGAATATAC
TAAGGGTACTGTTGACATTGCGAAGAGCGACAAAGATTTTGTTATCGGCTTTATTGCTCAAAGAGACATG
GGTGGAAGAGATGAAGGTTACGATTGGTTGATTATGACACCCGGTGTGGGTTTAGATGACAAGGGAGATG
CATTGGGTCAACAGTATAGAACCGTGGATGATGTGGTTTCTACAGGATCTGACATTATTATTGTTGGAAG
AGGACTATTTGCAAAGGGAAGGGATGCTAAGGTAGAGGGTGAACGTTACAGAAAAGCAGGCTGGGAAGCA
TATTTGAGAAGATGCGGCCAGCAAAACTAAAAAACTGTATTATAAGTAAATGCATGTATACTAAACTCAC
AAATTAGAGCTTCAATTTAATTATATCAGTTATTACCCGAGTAACGAAGCATCTGTGCTTCATTTTGTAG
AACAAAAATGCAACGCGAGAGCGCTAATTTTTCAAACAAAGAATCTGAGCTGCATTTTTACAGAACAGAA
ATGCAACGCGAAAGCGCTATTTTACCAACGAAGAATCTGTGCTTCATTTTTGTAAAACAAAAATGCAACG
CGAGAGCGCTAATTTTTCAAACAAAGAATCTGAGCTGCATTTTTACAGAACAGAAATGCAACGCGAGAGC
GCTATTTTACCAACAAAGAATCTATACTTCTTTTTTGTTCTACAAAAATGCATCCCGAGAGCGCTATTTT
TCTAACAAAGCATCTTAGATTACTTTTTTTCTCCTTTGTGCGCTCTATAATGCAGTCTCTTGATAACTTT
TTGCACTGTAGGTCCGTTAAGGTTAGAAGAAGGCTACTTTGGTGTCTATTTTCTCTTCCATAAAAAAAGC
CTGACTCCACTTCCCGCGTTTACTGATTACTAGCGAAGCTGCGGGTGCATTTTTTCAAGATAAAGGCATC
CCCGATTATATTCTATACCGATGTGGATTGCGCATACTTTGTGAACAGAAAGTGATAGCGTTGATGATTC
TTCATTGGTCAGAAAATTATGAACGGTTTCTTCTATTTTGTCTCTATATACTACGTATAGGAAATGTTTA
CATTTTCGTATTGTTTTCGATTCACTCTATGAATAGTTCTTACTACAATTTTTTTGTCTAAAGAGTAATA
CTAGAGATAAACATAAAAAATGTAGAGGTCGAGTTTAGATGCAAGTTCAAGGAGCGAAAGGTGGATGGGT
AGGTTATATAGGGATATAGCACAGAGATATATAGCAAAGAGATACTTTTGAGCAATGTTTGTGGAAGCGG
TATTCGCAATATTTTAGTAGCTCGTTACAGTCCGGTGCGTTTTTGGTTTTTTGAAAGTGCGTCATCAGAG
CGCTTTTGGTTTTCAAAAGCGCTCTGAAGTTCCTATACTTTCTAGCTAGAGAATAGGAACTTCCCGAGCG
GCCGCGTGTTACAAGCTTGACTCCAGCGTAACTGGACTGCAATCAACTCACTGGCTCACCTTCACGGGTG
GGCCTTTCTTCGGTAGAAAATCAAAGGATCTTCTTGAGATCCTTTTTTTCTGCGCGTAATCTGCTGCTTG
CAAACAAAAAAACCACCGCTACCAGCGGTGGTTTGTTTGCCGGATCAAGAGCTACCAACTCTTTTTCCGA
GGTAACTGGCTTCAGCAGAGCGCAGATACCAAATACTGTTCTTCTAGTGTAGCCGTAGTTAGGCCACCAC
TTCAAGAACTCTGTAGCACCGCCTACATACCTCGCTCTGCTAATCCTGTTACCAGTGGCTGCTGCCAGTG
GCGATAAGTCGTGTCTTACCGGGTTGGACTCAAGACGATAGTTACCGGATAAGGCGCAGCGGTCGGGCTG
AACGGGGGGTTCGTGCACACAGCCCAGCTTGGAGCGAACGACCTACACCGAACTGAGATACCTACAGCGT
GAGCTATGAGAAAGCGCCACGCTTCCCGAAGGGAGAAAGGCGGACAGGTATCCGGTAAGCGGCAGGGTCG
GAACAGGAGAGCGCACGAGGGAGCTTCCAGGGGTAAACGCCTGGTATCTTTATAGTCCTGTCGGGTTTCG
CCACCTCTGACTTGAGCATCGATTTTTGTGATGCTCGTCAGGGGGGCGGAGCCTATGGAAAAACGCCAGC
AACGCAGAAAGGCCCACCCGAAGGTGAGCCAGGTGATTACATTTGGGCCCTCATCAGAGGTTTTCACCGT
CATCACCGAAACGCGCGAGGCAGCTGCGGTAAAGCTCATCAGCGTGGTCGTGAAGCGATTCACAGATGTC
TGCCTGTTCATCCGCGTCCAGCTCGTTGAGTTTCTCCAGAAGCGTTAATGTCTGGCTTCTGATAAAGCGG
GCCATGTTAAGGGCGGTTTTTTCCTGTTTGGTCACTTACCAATGCTTAATCAGTGAGGCACCTATCTCAG
CGATCTGTCTATTTCGTTCATCCATAGTTGCCTGACTCCCCGTCGTGTAGATAACTACGATGCGGGAGGG
CTTACCATCTGGCCCCAGTGCTGCAATGATACCGCGAGACCCACGCTCACCGGCTCCAGATTTATCAGCA
ATAAACCAGCCAGCCGGGAGGGCCGAGCGCAGAAGTGATCCTGCAACTTTATCCGCCTCCATCCAGTCTA
TTAATTGTTGCCGGGAAGCTAGAGTAAGTAGTTCGCCAGTTAATAGTTTGCGCAACGTTGTTGCCATTGC
TACAGGCATCGTGGTGTCACGCTCGTCGTTTGGTATGGCTTCATTCAGCTCCGGTTCCCAACGATCAAGG
CGAGTTACATGATCCCCCATGTTGTGCAAAAAAGCGGTTAGCTCCTTCGGTCCTCCGATCGTTGCCAGAA
GTAAGTTGGCCGCAGTGTTATCACTCATGGTTATGGCAGCACTGCATAATTCTCTTACTGTCATGCCATC
CGTGAGATGCTTTTCTGTGACTGGTGAGTACTCAACCAAGTCATTCTGAGAATAGTGTATGCGGCGACCG
AGTTGCTCTTGCCCGGCGTCAATACGGGATAATACCGCGCCACATAGCAGAACTTTAAAAGTGCTCATCA
TTGGAAAACGTTCTTCGGGGCGTAAACTCTCAAGGATCTTACCGCTGTTGAGATCCAGTTCGATGTAACC
CACTCGTGCACCCAACTGATCTTCAGCATCTTTTACTTTCACCAGCGTTTCTGGGTGAGCAAAAACAGGA
AGGCAAAATGCCGCAAAAAAGGGAATAAGGGCGACACGGAAATGTTGAATACTCATTTTAGCTTCCTTAG
CTCCTGAAAATCTCGATAACTCAAAAAATACGCCCGGTAGTGATCTTATTTCATTATGGTGAAAGTTGGA
ACCTCTTACGTGCCGATCAAGTCAAAAGCCTCCGGTCGGAGGCTTTTGACTTTCTGCTATGGAGGTCAGG
TATGATTTAAATGGTCAGTTAGA
Features (pLannotate 1.2.2; 13 found; start..end, strand, type, name):
     10..417     +  promoter       TEF1 promoter: S. cerevisiae TEF1; promoter for EF-1α
    425..1297    +  CDS            R1A_SARS2 (fragment): Experimental evidence at protein level: Swiss-Prot protein existence level 1. [Non-structural protein 10]: Plays a pivotal role in viral transcription by stimulating both nsp14 3'-5' exoribonuclease and nsp16 2'-O-methyltransferase activities. Therefore plays an essential role in viral mRNAs cap methylation. From Severe acute respiratory syndrome coronavirus 2 (2019-nCoV) (SARS-CoV-2).
   1362..1534    +  terminator     CYC1 terminator (fragment): S. cerevisiae CYC1; transcription terminator for CYC1
   1570..1746    +  promoter       URA3 promoter (fragment): S. cerevisiae URA3
   1747..2550    +  CDS            URA3: orotidine-5'-phosphate decarboxylase, required for uracil biosynthesis; S. cerevisiae URA3; yeast auxotrophic marker, counterselectable with 5-fluoroorotic acid (5-FOA)
   2633..3615    -  rep_origin     2μ ori: yeast 2μ plasmid origin of replication
   3693..3722    +  terminator     T3Te terminator: phage T3 early transcription terminator
   3744..4331    +  rep_origin     ori: high-copy-number ColE1/pMB1/pBR322/pUC origin of replication
   4343..4370    -  terminator     T7Te terminator: phage T7 early transcription terminator
   4394..4585    -  CDS            rop: Rop protein, which maintains plasmids at low copy number; rop
   4586..5446    -  CDS            AmpR: β-lactamase; bla; confers resistance to ampicillin, carbenicillin, and related antibiotics
   5447..5549    -  promoter       cat promoter: promoter of the E. coli cat gene encoding chloramphenicol acetyltransferase
   5550..5581    -  terminator     tonB terminator: bidirectional E. coli tonB-P14 transcription terminator
