[The description below was written by a language model from this plasmid's Addgene catalogue record, the feature table of its GenBank file and pLannotate feature annotations shown in this document.]
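Description:
pGBW-m4046474 is an episomal yeast expression plasmid for producing the SARS-CoV-2 non-structural protein nsp6 in Saccharomyces cerevisiae. It is a shuttle vector. In yeast it replicates from the 2μ origin and is selected through the URA3 auxotrophic marker, which complements uracil auxotrophy and can be counterselected with 5-FOA. In E. coli it is maintained by a ColE1/pUC-type origin with ampicillin resistance. The bla gene is annotated as driven by a cat promoter. A rop coding sequence lies next to it, although the catalogue lists the plasmid as high copy. Short phage T3Te and T7Te terminators and a tonB terminator flank the bacterial modules, presumably insulating them from transcriptional read-through.

The expression cassette places a wild-type nsp6 coding sequence, made by gene synthesis, under the constitutive TEF1 promoter and upstream of the CYC1 terminator. The species field lists both S. cerevisiae and SARS-CoV-2. The automated annotation identifies this open reading frame only as a fragment of the viral replicase polyprotein 1a. The nsp10 function text attached to that hit is generic polyprotein annotation and does not describe the insert. The ORF runs directly into a backbone-encoded thrombin cleavage site and a 6xHis tag, giving a C-terminally tagged protein that can be purified by metal affinity and then have the tag removed.

The record places the plasmid in a series of tagged SARS-CoV-2 protein constructs for yeast expression and/or purification. The sequence record contains a short gap within the TEF1 promoter region, and the depositor notes that the quality-control sequencing may not cover the whole plasmid. The full record length is also somewhat larger than the sum of the listed backbone and insert sizes.
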