Addgene plasmid #149111: pGBW-m4046474
Purpose: Yeast Expression plasmid for SARS-CoV-2 nsp6
Depositing lab: Ginkgo Bioworks & Benjie Chen. Depositing organization: Ginkgo Bioworks.
Backbone
  Vector backbone: AmpR; 2u URA3
  Backbone size w/o insert (bp): 4078
  Vector type: Yeast Expression
  Selectable markers: URA3
Growth in bacteria
  Bacterial resistance: Ampicillin, 100 μg/mL
  Growth temperature: 37°C
  Growth strain: DH5alpha
  Copy number: High Copy
Gene/Insert
  Gene/Insert name: SARS-CoV-2 nsp6
  Species: S. cerevisiae (budding yeast); Severe acute respiratory syndrome coronavirus 2
  Insert size (bp): 863
  Mutation: wt
  Entrez Gene: ORF1ab (a.k.a. GU280_gp01)
  Promoter: pTEF1
  Tag / fusion protein: Cleavable thrombin;6xHIS (C terminal on backbone)
  Cloning method: Unknown
Resource information
  A portion of this plasmid was derived from a plasmid made by: GinkgoBioworks
Depositor comments: NCBI Reference Sequence: YP_009725302.1. Created by gene synthesis with Not1 site. NGS used for QC was performed by Ginkgo and may not fully cover the entire plasmid.
How to cite: pGBW-m4046474 was a gift from Ginkgo Bioworks & Benjie Chen (Addgene plasmid # 149111 ; http://n2t.net/addgene:149111 ; RRID:Addgene_149111)
